>Addgene plasmid #177186 | pDAS12489_PEAR-GFP_2in1_2.0 | addgene full sequence | sequence record 348478 | Addgene NGS Result
CATTTCCCCGAAAAGTGCCACCTGACGTCCAGCAGAGATCCACTTTGGCGCCGAGGGCCTATTTCCCATG
ATTCCTTCATATTTGCATATACGATACAAGGCTGTTAGAGAGATAATTGGAATTAATTTGACTGTAAACA
CAAAGATATTAGTACAAAATACGTGACGTAGAAAGTAATAATTTCTTGGGTAGTTTGCAGTTTTAAAATT
ATGTTTTAAAATGGACTATCATATGCTTACCGTAACTTGAAAGTATTTCGATTTCTTGGCTTTATATATC
TTGTGGAAAGGACGAAACACCGAGCTGGACGGCGACGTAAAGTTTTAGAGCTAGAAATAGCAAGTTAAAA
TAAGGCTAGTCCGTTATCAACTTGAAAAAGTGGCACCGAGTCGGTGCGGCTACGTGCAGGTAAGTCCGTT
TACGTCGCCGTCCTTTTTTCCGTTACATAACTTACGGTAAATGGCCCAATTCGAGTGGCTCCGGTGCCCG
TCAGTGGGCAGAGCGCACATCGCCCACAGTCCGTTACATAACTTACGGTAAATGGCCCGCCTGGCTGACC
GCCCAACGACCCCCGCCCATTGACGTCAATAATGACGTATGTTCCCATAGTAACGCCAATAGGGACTTTC
CATTGACGTCAATGGGTGGAGTATTTACGGTAAACTGCCCACTTGGCAGTACATCAAGTGTATCATATGC
CAAGTACGCCCCCTATTGACGTCAATGACGGTAAATGGCCCGCCTGGCATTATGCCCAGTACATGACCTT
ATGGGACTTTCCTACTTGGCAGTACATCTACGTATTAGTCATCGCTATTACCATGGTGATGCGGTTTTGG
CAGTACATCAATGGGCGTGGATAGCGGTTTGACTCACGGGGATTTCCAAGTCTCCACCCCATTGACGTCA
ATGGGAGTTTGTTTTGGCACCAAAATCAACGGGACTTTCCAAAATGTCGTAACAACTCCGCCCCATTGAC
GCAAATGGGCGGTAGGCGTGTACGGTGGGAGGTCTATATAAGCAGAGCTGGTTTAGTGAACCGTCAGATC
CGCTAGCGCTACCGGTCGCCACCATGGTGAGCAAGGGCGAGGAGCTGTTCACCGGGGTGGTGCCCATCCT
GGTCGAACTCGATGGAGATGTGAACGGCCACAAGTTCAGCGTGTCCGGCGAGGGCGAGGGCGATGCCACC
TACGGCAAGCTGACCCTGAAGTTCATCTGCACCACCGGCAAGCTGCCCGTGCCCTGGCCCACCCTCGTGA
CCACCCTGACCTACGGCGTGCAGTGCTTCAGCCGCTACCCCGACCACATGAAGCAGCACGACTTCTTCAA
GTCCGCCATGCCCGAAGGCTACGTGCAGACAAGTCCGTTTACGTCGCCGTCCAGCTCATTTTTTAGTTAA
AATATGGGAAAGTTTAAAAGAAGGAATGATGAATAAACTATACAACCACTTTAAATATGTGTTGGTCCCC
TTTAAGTCAGCAAGCAGATATATCAGATATGGCAGCTAACTTAAGGAGTCCCCGTGGATACTGGATGAAT
AGCCCCCAATTCCACCAATGCAAGAACCAACAGTCTATTTGGTCTTGATTAGGACAGTAAACTTCCTGCA
CACCATAGTCTGTGCACTAAACAGGAGTAAAACACCCTTAAGGCATCTCTTACATTGGCTGCATTAAAGT
GTGTCACTTAATGACATCCGTGATATCAGGGATAGTTTGACATTGGACATACAGTTCTCTCTCAGTGATT
GTCACCTGCTTATATAGTACGAGGACCCATATGTGGTCAATCACTTTCTTGTTGCCACTCCATGCCAGGG
AAGACATAGTTACAATGAGTTATAATTATAAAAGCTCAGCCTTGCATGAGGATATAAAATACATTTGCCA
TACCTCTACATATGCCTTAGTTGCTTTTAAGCTTTGTTTGGAATTGCAAAGGCCAACTTCCTAAACACAG
TTTCAAAGTATTCTTTTGTCACACCTTTCCACTGGATACTTGTATTGTCTGCAGGAAGAGGCCACCCTGC
CTATGCTTCTCCTTAGGGCCTCGTTCTGCAGAGTCAGCATAAACTCCCAGTCTGCTCAACCAATTCTGTC
TGATTAGGGCCATATCTCCTTACCATGAGTTGATTTTTGTTTCTTTTTTGAGCAGGAGCGCACCATCTTC
TTCAAGGACGACGGCAACTACAAGACCCGCGCCGAGGTGAAGTTCGAGGGCGACACCCTGGTGAACCGCA
TCGAGCTGAAGGGCATCGACTTCAAGGAGGACGGCAACATCCTGGGGCACAAGCTGGAGTACAACTACAA
CAGCCACAACGTCTATATCATGGCCGACAAGCAGAAGAACGGCATCAAGGTGAACTTCAAGATCCGCCAC
AACATCGAGGACGGCAGCGTGCAGCTCGCCGACCACTACCAGCAGAACACCCCCATCGGCGACGGCCCCG
TGCTGCTGCCCGACAACCACTACCTGAGCACCCAGTCCGCCCTGAGCAAAGACCCCAACGAGAAGCGCGA
TCACATGGTCCTGCTGGAGTTCGTGACCGCCGCCGGGATCACTCTCGGCATGGACGAGCTGTACAAGTCC
GGACTCAGATCTCGAGCTCAAGCTTCGAATTCTGCAGTCGACGGTACCGCGGGCCCGGGATCCACCGGAT
CTAGATAACTGATCATAATCAGCCATACCACATTTGTAGAGGTTTTACTTGCTTTAAAAAACCTCCCACA
CCTCCCCCTGAACCTGAAACATAAAATGAATGCAATTGTTGTTGTTAACTTGTTTATTGCAGCTTATAAT
GGTTACAAATAAAGCAATAGCATCACAAATTTCACAAATAAAGCATTTTTTTCACTGCATTCTAGTTGTG
GTTTGTCCAAACTCATCAATGTATCTTAGCTGAGCAAAAGGCCAGCAAAAGGCCAGGAACCGTAAAAAGG
CCGCGTTGCTGGCGTTTTTCCATAGGCTCCGCCCCCCTGACGAGCATCACAAAAATCGACGCTCAAGTCA
GAGGTGGCGAAACCCGACAGGACTATAAAGATACCAGGCGTTTCCCCCTGGAAGCTCCCTCGTGCGCTCT
CCTGTTCCGACCCTGCCGCTTACCGGATACCTGTCCGCCTTTCTCCCTTCGGGAAGCGTGGCGCTTTCTC
ATAGCTCACGCTGTAGGTATCTCAGTTCGGTGTAGGTCGTTCGCTCCAAGCTGGGCTGTGTGCACGAACC
CCCCGTTCAGCCCGACCGCTGCGCCTTATCCGGTAACTATCGTCTTGAGTCCAACCCGGTAAGACACGAC
TTATCGCCACTGGCAGCAGCCACTGGTAACAGGATTAGCAGAGCGAGGTATGTAGGCGGTGCTACAGAGT
TCTTGAAGTGGTGGCCTAACTACGGCTACACTAGAAGAACAGTATTTGGTATCTGCGCTCTGCTGAAGCC
AGTTACCTTCGGAAAAAGAGTTGGTAGCTCTTGATCCGGCAAACAAACCACCGCTGGTAGCGGTGGTTTT
TTTGTTTGCAAGCAGCAGATTACGCGCAGAAAAAAAGGATCTCAAGAAGATCCTTTGATCTTTTCTACGG
GGTCTGACGCTCAGTGGAACGAAAACTCACGTTAAGGGATTTTGGTCATGAGATTATCAAAAAGGATCTT
CACCTAGATCCTTTTAAATTAAAAATGAAGTTTTAAATCAATCTAAAGTATATATGAGTAAACTTGGTCT
GACAGTTACCAATGCTTAATCAGTGAGGCACCTATCTCAGCGATCTGTCTATTTCGTTCATCCATAGTTG
CCTGACTCCCCGTCGTGTAGATAACTACGATACGGGAGGGCTTACCATCTGGCCCCAGTGCTGCAATGAT
ACCGCGAGACCCACGCTCACCGGCTCCAGATTTATCAGCAATAAACCAGCCAGCCGGAAGGGCCGAGCGC
AGAAGTGGTCCTGCAACTTTATCCGCCTCCATCCAGTCTATTAATTGTTGCCGGGAAGCTAGAGTAAGTA
GTTCGCCAGTTAATAGTTTGCGCAACGTTGTTGCCATTGCTACAGGCATCGTGGTGTCACGCTCGTCGTT
TGGTATGGCTTCATTCAGCTCCGGTTCCCAACGATCAAGGCGAGTTACATGATCCCCCATGTTGTGCAAA
AAAGCGGTTAGCTCCTTCGGTCCTCCGATCGTTGTCAGAAGTAAGTTGGCCGCAGTGTTATCACTCATGG
TTATGGCAGCACTGCATAATTCTCTTACTGTCATGCCATCCGTAAGATGCTTTTCTGTGACTGGTGAGTA
CTCAACCAAGTCATTCTGAGAATAGTGTATGCGGCGACCGAGTTGCTCTTGCCCGGCGTCAATACGGGAT
AATACCGCGCCACATAGCAGAACTTTAAAAGTGCTCATCATTGGAAAACGTTCTTCGGGGCGAAAACTCT
CAAGGATCTTACCGCTGTTGAGATCCAGTTCGATGTAACCCACTCGTGCACCCAACTGATCTTCAGCATC
TTTTACTTTCACCAGCGTTTCTGGGTGAGCAAAAACAGGAAGGCAAAATGCCGCAAAAAAGGGAATAAGG
GCGACACGGAAATGTTGAATACTCATACTCTTCCTTTTTCAATATTATTGAAGCATTTATCAGGGTTATT
GTCTCATGAGCGGATACATATTTGAATGTATTTAGAAAAATAAACAAATAGGGGTTCCGCGCA
Features (pLannotate 1.2.2; 17 found; start..end, strand, type, name):
     53..293     +  promoter       U6 promoter: RNA polymerase III promoter for human U6 snRNA
    301..321     +  CDS            VN155(I152L) (fragment): improved N-terminal fragment of mVenus for use in bimolecular fluorescence complementation (BiFC) (Kodama and Hu, 2010)
    322..397     +  misc_RNA       gRNA scaffold: guide RNA scaffold for the Streptococcus pyogenes CRISPR/Cas9 system
    416..433     -  CDS            VN155(I152L) (fragment): improved N-terminal fragment of mVenus for use in bimolecular fluorescence complementation (BiFC) (Kodama and Hu, 2010)
    441..467     +  enhancer       CMV enhancer (fragment): human cytomegalovirus immediate early enhancer; contains an 18-bp deletion relative to the standard CMV enhancer
    496..522     +  promoter       EF-1α core promoter (fragment): core promoter for human elongation factor EF-1α
    522..825     +  enhancer       CMV enhancer: human cytomegalovirus immediate early enhancer
    826..1029    +  promoter       CMV promoter: human cytomegalovirus (CMV) immediate early promoter
   1074..1358    +  CDS            EGFP (fragment): EGFP is a basic (constitutively fluorescent) green fluorescent protein published in 1996, derived from Aequorea victoria. It is reported to be a rapidly-maturing weak dimer with moderate acid sensitivity.
   1365..1387    -  CDS            VN155(I152L) (fragment): improved N-terminal fragment of mVenus for use in bimolecular fluorescence complementation (BiFC) (Kodama and Hu, 2010)
   2153..2588    +  CDS            EGFP (fragment): the original enhanced GFP (Yang et al., 1996) mammalian codon-optimized
   2588..2653    +  misc_feature   MCS: multiple cloning site
   2670..2754    +  CDS            large T antigen (fragment): large T antigen from SV40 (simian virus 40)
   2777..2898    +  polyA_signal   SV40 poly(A) signal: SV40 polyadenylation signal
   2957..3545    -  rep_origin     ori: high-copy-number ColE1/pMB1/pBR322/pUC origin of replication
   3716..4576    -  CDS            AmpR: β-lactamase; bla; confers resistance to ampicillin, carbenicillin, and related antibiotics
   4577..4681    -  promoter       AmpR promoter: bla
