[The description below was written by a language model from this plasmid's Addgene catalogue record and pLannotate feature annotations shown in this document.]
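Description:
pDAS12489_PEAR-GFP_2in1_2.0 is a 4.7 kb mammalian expression and CRISPR plasmid built on a pUC19 backbone. It is propagated in E. coli at high copy from the ColE1/pUC origin and selected with ampicillin through the AmpR (β-lactamase) cassette. It belongs to the PEAR (prime editor activity reporter) family and combines the fluorescent reporter with the guide RNA that acts on it, hence "2in1".

The reporter cassette is driven by the CMV enhancer and promoter and encodes EGFP split by an intron between amino acids 95 and 96. In the feature table this appears as two EGFP fragments separated by roughly 800 nt of largely unannotated sequence, followed by a multiple cloning site and an SV40 polyadenylation signal. The intron's 5′ splice site has been deliberately disrupted, so the transcript should not be spliced correctly and functional EGFP should not be made. Upstream, a human U6 RNA polymerase III promoter expresses a pegRNA built on the S. pyogenes Cas9 scaffold and targeting the plasmid itself. The short hits annotated as VN155 fragments flank the scaffold and also fall at the first exon–intron boundary. They most likely reflect GFP-family sequence in the pegRNA spacer and extension and at their target site, not a BiFC component. The small CMV enhancer, EF-1α and large T antigen fragment hits are probably likewise incidental.

When a prime editor is supplied separately (none is encoded here), successful editing presumably restores the splice site and switches on green fluorescence. According to the associated publication title, such reporters are used to identify and enrich successfully prime-edited cells.
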