Addgene plasmid #177186: pDAS12489_PEAR-GFP_2in1_2.0
Purpose: PEAR-GFP3 plasmid with a pegRNA that targets its own plasmid
Depositing lab: Ervin Welker. Depositing organization: HUN-REN Research Centre for Natural Sciences. Publication: PEAR, a flexible fluorescent reporter for the identification and enrichment of successfully prime edited cells. Simon DA, Talas A, Kulcsar PI, Biczok Z, Krausz SL, Varady G, Welker E. Elife. 2022 Feb 23;11. pii: 69504. doi: 10.7554/eLife.69504. PubMed 35196219.
Backbone
  Vector backbone: pUC19
  Vector type: Mammalian Expression, CRISPR
Growth in bacteria
  Bacterial resistance: Ampicillin, 100 μg/mL
  Growth temperature: 37°C
  Growth strain: DH5alpha
  Copy number: High Copy
Gene/Insert 1
  Gene/Insert name: EGFP split with an intron between amino acids 95-96
  Species: Synthetic
  Mutation: disrupted 5' splice site
  Promoter: CMV
  Cloning method: Unknown
  Sequencing primers: 5′ ATGGTGAGCAAGGGCGAGG
Gene/Insert 2
  Gene/Insert name: pegRNA targeting its own plasmid
  Species: Synthetic; S. pyogenes
  Promoter: U6
  Cloning method: Unknown
  Sequencing primers: 5′ GAGGGCCTATTTCCCATGATT
Terms and licenses: Academic/Nonprofit Terms; Industry Terms: Not Available to Industry
Depositor comments: Read the preprint at bioRxiv: https://www.biorxiv.org/content/10.1101/2021.04.26.441486v1.
How to cite: pDAS12489_PEAR-GFP_2in1_2.0 was a gift from Ervin Welker (Addgene plasmid # 177186 ; http://n2t.net/addgene:177186 ; RRID:Addgene_177186)
